Addgene plasmid #225962: pCF159_BRL
Purpose: CMV-Intron-BRL (env protein). Expresses BRL (BaEVRLess) env for VLP production.
Depositing lab: Christof Fellmann. Depositing organization: J. David Gladstone Institutes. Publication: Characterizing and controlling CRISPR repair outcomes in nondividing human cells. Ramadoss GN, Namaganda SJ, Kumar MM, Hamilton JR, Sharma R, Chow KG, Workley LA, Macklin BL, Sun M, Ha AS, Liu JC, Fellmann C, Watry HL, Dierks PH, Bose RS, Jin J, Perez BS, Sandoval Espinoza CR, Matia MP, Lu SH, Judge LM, Shy BR, Nussenzweig A, Adamson B, Murthy N, Doudna JA, Kampmann M, Conklin BR. Nat Commun. 2025 Nov 17;16(1):9883. doi: 10.1038/s41467-025-66058-3. PubMed 41249169.
Backbone
  Vector backbone: pCF159
  Vector type: Mammalian Expression
Growth in bacteria
  Bacterial resistance: Ampicillin, 100 μg/mL
  Growth temperature: 37°C
  Growth strain: DH5alpha
  Copy number: Unknown
Gene/Insert
  Gene/Insert name: CMV-Intron-BRL (env protein)
  Species: Baboon endogenous retrovirus env protein BRL (BaEVRLess).
Terms and licenses: Academic/Nonprofit Terms; Industry Terms: Not Available to Industry
Depositor comments: Please visit https://doi.org/10.1101/2024.06.25.600517 for bioRxiv preprint.
How to cite: pCF159_BRL was a gift from Christof Fellmann (Addgene plasmid # 225962 ; http://n2t.net/addgene:225962 ; RRID:Addgene_225962)
