[The description below was written by a language model from this plasmid's Addgene catalogue record and pLannotate feature annotations shown in this document.]
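Description:
pCF159_BRL is a 6.5 kb mammalian expression plasmid, built on the pCF159 backbone, that supplies a viral envelope glycoprotein in trans for producing virus-like particles (VLPs). The payload is BRL (BaEVRLess), an envelope protein derived from baboon endogenous retrovirus. By general convention, the "RLess" name refers to removal of the inhibitory R peptide from the cytoplasmic tail, which increases fusogenicity, although the record does not describe the modification itself.

Transcription is driven by the human cytomegalovirus immediate early enhancer and promoter. A rabbit β-globin intron follows and provides a splicing event that generally improves mRNA export and expression. The envelope open reading frame comes next. The automated annotation labels it as a fragment matching the Mason-Pfizer monkey virus Env, which most likely reflects sequence similarity between related retroviral envelopes rather than the true identity of the insert. Downstream lie a short stretch of β-globin-like sequence and the rabbit β-globin polyadenylation signal, which terminates the transcript. No epitope tag, reporter or mammalian selection marker is annotated, which is consistent with use by transient transfection.

The bacterial portion resembles a pBluescript-type backbone. It carries a high-copy ColE1/pUC origin, an ampicillin resistance gene with its own promoter, an f1 phage origin, and remnants of the lac promoter/operator, lacZα, a T7 promoter and a multiple cloning site.

The plasmid is typically co-transfected into producer cells with the other particle components, so that the budding VLPs are pseudotyped with BRL, which mediates their binding to and fusion with target cells. The associated publication concerns CRISPR repair outcomes in nondividing human cells, which suggests use in particle-based delivery of genome editing cargo.
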