Features (pLannotate 1.2.2; 17 found; start..end, strand, type, name):
     97..476     +  enhancer       CMV enhancer: human cytomegalovirus immediate early enhancer
    477..680     +  promoter       CMV promoter: human cytomegalovirus (CMV) immediate early promoter
    792..1364    +  intron         β-globin intron: intron from rabbit β-globin gene
   1460..3100    +  CDS            env (fragment): ENV_MPMV - Experimental evidence at protein level: Swiss-Prot protein existence level 1. The transmembrane protein (TM) acts as a class I viral fusion protein. Under the current model, the protein has at least 3 conformational states: pre-fusion native state, pre-hairpin intermediate state, and post-fusion hairpin state. During viral and target cell membrane fusion, the coiled coil regions (heptad repeats) assume a trimer-of-hairpins structure, positioning the fusion peptide in close proximity to the C-terminal region of the ectodomain. The formation of this structure appears to drive appositi
   3146..3226    +  CDS            HBB (fragment): HBB_PONPY - Experimental evidence at transcript level: Swiss-Prot protein existence level 2. Involved in oxygen transport from the lung to the various peripheral tissues. From Pongo pygmaeus (Bornean orangutan).
   3297..3352    +  polyA_signal   β-globin poly(A) signal: rabbit β-globin polyadenylation signal (Gil and Proudfoot, 1987)
   3734..3750    -  protein_bind   lac operator: The lac repressor binds to the lac operator to inhibit transcription in E. coli. This inhibition can be relieved by adding lactose or isopropyl-β-D-thiogalactopyranoside (IPTG). lac repressor encoded by lacI
   3758..3788    -  promoter       lac promoter: promoter for the E. coli lac operon
   3803..3824    -  protein_bind   CAP binding site: CAP binding activates transcription in the presence of cAMP. E. coli catabolite activator protein
   3837..3929    -  CDS            lacI (fragment): lac repressor; lacI; The lac repressor binds to the lac operator to inhibit transcription in E. coli. This inhibition can be relieved by adding lactose or isopropyl-β-D-thiogalactopyranoside (IPTG).
   4112..4700    -  rep_origin     ori: high-copy-number ColE1/pMB1/pBR322/pUC origin of replication
   4871..5731    -  CDS            AmpR: β-lactamase; bla; confers resistance to ampicillin, carbenicillin, and related antibiotics
   5732..5836    -  promoter       AmpR promoter: bla
   5889..6317    -  rep_origin     f1 ori (sequence partly withheld): f1 bacteriophage origin of replication; arrow indicates direction of (+) strand synthesis
   6322..6477    -  CDS            lacZα (fragment): LacZα fragment of β-galactosidase; lacZ fragment
   6485..6503    +  promoter       T7 promoter: promoter for bacteriophage T7 RNA polymerase
   6512..14      +  misc_feature   MCS (fragment) (across the origin): pBluescript multiple cloning site
>Addgene plasmid #225962 | pCF159_BRL | addgene full sequence | sequence record 450764 | Addgene NGS Result
GCGGCCGCTCTAGAGAGCTTGGCCCATTGCATACGTTGTATCCATATCATAATATGTACATTTATATTGG
CTCATGTCCAACATTACCGCCATGTTGACATTGATTATTGACTAGTTATTAATAGTAATCAATTACGGGG
TCATTAGTTCATAGCCCATATATGGAGTTCCGCGTTACATAACTTACGGTAAATGGCCCGCCTGGCTGAC
CGCCCAACGACCCCCGCCCATTGACGTCAATAATGACGTATGTTCCCATAGTAACGCCAATAGGGACTTT
CCATTGACGTCAATGGGTGGAGTATTTACGGTAAACTGCCCACTTGGCAGTACATCAAGTGTATCATATG
CCAAGTACGCCCCCTATTGACGTCAATGACGGTAAATGGCCCGCCTGGCATTATGCCCAGTACATGACCT
TATGGGACTTTCCTACTTGGCAGTACATCTACGTATTAGTCATCGCTATTACCATGGTGATGCGGTTTTG
GCAGTACATCAATGGGCGTGGATAGCGGTTTGACTCACGGGGATTTCCAAGTCTCCACCCCATTGACGTC
AATGGGAGTTTGTTTTGGCACCAAAATCAACGGGACTTTCCAAAATGTCGTAACAACTCCGCCCCATTGA
CGCAAATGGGCGGTAGGCGTGTACGGTGGGAGGTCTATATAAGCAGAGCTCGTTTAGTGAACCGTCAGAT
CGCCTGGAGACGCCATCCACGCTGTTTTGACCTCCATAGAAGACACCGGGACCGATCCAGCCTCCGGTCG
ACCGATCCTGAGAACTTCAGGGTGAGTTTGGGGACCCTTGATTGTTCTTTCTTTTTCGCTATTGTAAAAT
TCATGTTATATGGAGGGGGCAAAGTTTTCAGGGTGTTGTTTAGAATGGGAAGATGTCCCTTGTATCACCA
TGGACCCTCATGATAATTTTGTTTCTTTCACTTTCTACTCTGTTGACAACCATTGTCTCCTCTTATTTTC
TTTTCATTTTCTGTAACTTTTTCGTTAAACTTTAGCTTGCATTTGTAACGAATTTTTAAATTCACTTTTG
TTTATTTGTCAGATTGTAAGTACTTTCTCTAATCACTTTTTTTTCAAGGCAATCAGGGTATATTATATTG
TACTTCAGCACAGTTTTAGAGAACAATTGTTATAATTAAATGATAAGGTAGAATATTTCTGCATATAAAT
TCTGGCTGGCGTGGAAATATTCTTATTGGTAGAAACAACTACACCCTGGTCATCATCCTGCCTTTCTCTT
TATGGTTACAATGATATACACTGTTTGAGATGAGGATAAAATACTCTGAGTCCAAACCGGGCCCCTCTGC
TAACCATGTTCATGCCTTCTTCTCTTTCCTACAGCTCCTGGGCAACGTGCTGGTTGTTGTGCTGTCTCAT
CATTTTGGCAAAGCTCGAGCTGTATTTGTGCCAACATGGGATTCACAACAAAGATAATCTTCTTATACAA
CCTAGTACTGGTCTACGCGGGGTTTGACGACCCTCGCAAAGCCATAGAACTAGTACAAAAGCGATATGGC
CGACCATGCGATTGCAGCGGAGGACAAGTGTCCGAGCCCCCGTCAGACAGGGTCAGTCAAGTGACTTGCT
CAGGCAAGACAGCTTACTTAATGCCCGACCAAAGATGGAAATGTAAGTCAATTCCAAAAGACACCTCCCC
AAGCGGGCCACTCCAAGAGTGCCCCTGTAATTCTTACCAGTCCTCAGTACACAGTTCTTGTTATACCTCA
TACCAACAATGCAGATCAGGCAATAAGACATATTATACGGCTACTCTGCTAAAAACACAAACTGGGGGCA
CCAGTGATGTACAAGTATTAGGATCCACCAACAAACTTATACAATCTCCCTGTAATGGCATAAAAGGGCA
GTCTATTTGCTGGAGCACTACAGCTCCTATCCACGTCTCTGATGGAGGAGGTCCATTAGACACCACAAGA
ATTAAAAGTGTTCAGAGAAAACTGGAAGAAATTCATAAAGCCCTATATCCTGAACTTCAGTATCACCCTT
TGGCCATACCTAAGGTTAGAGATAACCTCATGGTCGATGCCCAGACTTTAAACATTCTCAATGCCACTTA
CAACTTACTCCTAATGTCCAACACGAGCCTAGTGGACGACTGTTGGCTTTGTTTAAAATTAGGTCCCCCT
ACTCCCCTCGCAATACCTAACTTCCTATTATCCTACGTGACTCGCTCCTCGGATAATATCTCTTGTTTAA
TAATTCCCCCCCTTCTAGTTCAACCGATGCAGTTTTCCAATTCATCTTGCCTCTTTTCCCCCTCCTACAA
CAGTACAGAAGAAATAGATCTAGGCCATGTTGCCTTCAGCAACTGTACCTCCATAACCAATGTCACCGGT
CCCATATGCGCTGTAAATGGTTCGGTCTTTCTCTGTGGCAATAACATGGCATACACTTATCTACCCACGA
ACTGGACGGGGCTTTGCGTCCTAGCAACTCTCCTCCCCGACATTGACATCATTCCCGGAGATGAACCGGT
CCCCATCCCTGCTATTGATCATTTTATATATAGACCTAAACGGGCCATACAGTTTATTCCTTTACTAGCA
GGGCTAGGGATCACCGCAGCCTTCACAACAGGAGCTACAGGCCTAGGTGTCTCTGTGACCCAATATACAA
AATTATCTAATCAGCTAATTTCTGATGTACAAATCTTATCTAGCACCATACAAGATCTGCAAGATCAAGT
AGACTCATTAGCCGAAGTGGTTCTCCAGAACAGAAGGGGGCTAGATCTACTTACAGCAGAACAAGGAGGA
ATCTGTTTAGCCCTGCAAGAAAAATGCTGCTTTTATGTTAACAAGTCAGGGATTGTGAGAGACAAAATAA
AAACCTTACAAGAAGAACTAGAAAGACGTAGAAAAGATCTAGCTTCCAACCCACTTTGGACTGGGCTTCA
AGGGCTCCTCCCTTACCTCCTGCCCTTTCTTGGCCCTCTACTTACCCTCCTGCTCTTACTCACCATTGGG
CCGTGCATTTTTAACCGTCTAACCGCTTTTATTAATGATAAGTTAAACATAATACACGCTATGTAGTTAA
CCCAACAGTATCAGGTGCTCAGAACCGATGAAGAAGCTCAAGATTGAGCCTCTAAGACACAAGAAAAGGA
ATTCACTCCTCAGGTGCAGGCTGCCTATCAGAAGGTGGTGGCTGGTGTGGCCAATGCCCTGGCTCACAAA
TACCACTGAGATCTTTTTCCCTCTGCCAAAAATTATGGGGACATCATGAAGCCCCTTGAGCATCTGACTT
CTGGCTAATAAAGGAAATTTATTTTCATTGCAATAGTGTGTTGGAATTTTTTGTGTCTCTCACTCGGAAG
GACATATGGGAGGGCAAATCATTTAAAACATCAGAATGAGTATTTGGTTTAGAGTTTGGCAACATATGCC
CATATGCTGGCTGCCATGAACAAAGGTTGGCTATAAAGAGGTCATCAGTATATGAAACAGCCCCCTGCTG
TCCATTCCTTATTCCATAGAAAAGCCTTGACTTGAGGTTAGATTTTTTTTATATTTTGTTTTGTGTTATT
TTTTTCTTTAACATCCCTAAAATTTTCCTTACATGTTTTACTAGCCAGATTTTTCCTCCTCTCCTGACTA
CTCCCAGTCATAGCTGTCCCTCTTCTCTTATGGAGATCCCTCGACGGATCGGCCGCAATTCGTAATCATG
TCATAGCTGTTTCCTGTGTGAAATTGTTATCCGCTCACAATTCCACACAACATACGAGCCGGAAGCATAA
AGTGTAAAGCCTGGGGTGCCTAATGAGTGAGCTAACTCACATTAATTGCGTTGCGCTCACTGCCCGCTTT
CCAGTCGGGAAACCTGTCGTGCCAGCTGCATTAATGAATCGGCCAACGCGCGGGGAGAGGCGGTTTGCGT
ATTGGGCGCTCTTCCGCTTCCTCGCTCACTGACTCGCTGCGCTCGGTCGTTCGGCTGCGGCGAGCGGTAT
CAGCTCACTCAAAGGCGGTAATACGGTTATCCACAGAATCAGGGGATAACGCAGGAAAGAACATGTGAGC
AAAAGGCCAGCAAAAGGCCAGGAACCGTAAAAAGGCCGCGTTGCTGGCGTTTTTCCATAGGCTCCGCCCC
CCTGACGAGCATCACAAAAATCGACGCTCAAGTCAGAGGTGGCGAAACCCGACAGGACTATAAAGATACC
AGGCGTTTCCCCCTGGAAGCTCCCTCGTGCGCTCTCCTGTTCCGACCCTGCCGCTTACCGGATACCTGTC
CGCCTTTCTCCCTTCGGGAAGCGTGGCGCTTTCTCATAGCTCACGCTGTAGGTATCTCAGTTCGGTGTAG
GTCGTTCGCTCCAAGCTGGGCTGTGTGCACGAACCCCCCGTTCAGCCCGACCGCTGCGCCTTATCCGGTA
ACTATCGTCTTGAGTCCAACCCGGTAAGACACGACTTATCGCCACTGGCAGCAGCCACTGGTAACAGGAT
TAGCAGAGCGAGGTATGTAGGCGGTGCTACAGAGTTCTTGAAGTGGTGGCCTAACTACGGCTACACTAGA
AGAACAGTATTTGGTATCTGCGCTCTGCTGAAGCCAGTTACCTTCGGAAAAAGAGTTGGTAGCTCTTGAT
CCGGCAAACAAACCACCGCTGGTAGCGGTGGTTTTTTTGTTTGCAAGCAGCAGATTACGCGCAGAAAAAA
AGGATCTCAAGAAGATCCTTTGATCTTTTCTACGGGGTCTGACGCTCAGTGGAACGAAAACTCACGTTAA
GGGATTTTGGTCATGAGATTATCAAAAAGGATCTTCACCTAGATCCTTTTAAATTAAAAATGAAGTTTTA
AATCAATCTAAAGTATATATGAGTAAACTTGGTCTGACAGTTACCAATGCTTAATCAGTGAGGCACCTAT
CTCAGCGATCTGTCTATTTCGTTCATCCATAGTTGCCTGACTCCCCGTCGTGTAGATAACTACGATACGG
GAGGGCTTACCATCTGGCCCCAGTGCTGCAATGATACCGCGAGACCCACGCTCACCGGCTCCAGATTTAT
CAGCAATAAACCAGCCAGCCGGAAGGGCCGAGCGCAGAAGTGGTCCTGCAACTTTATCCGCCTCCATCCA
GTCTATTAATTGTTGCCGGGAAGCTAGAGTAAGTAGTTCGCCAGTTAATAGTTTGCGCAACGTTGTTGCC
ATTGCTACAGGCATCGTGGTGTCACGCTCGTCGTTTGGTATGGCTTCATTCAGCTCCGGTTCCCAACGAT
CAAGGCGAGTTACATGATCCCCCATGTTGTGCAAAAAAGCGGTTAGCTCCTTCGGTCCTCCGATCGTTGT
CAGAAGTAAGTTGGCCGCAGTGTTATCACTCATGGTTATGGCAGCACTGCATAATTCTCTTACTGTCATG
CCATCCGTAAGATGCTTTTCTGTGACTGGTGAGTACTCAACCAAGTCATTCTGAGAATAGTGTATGCGGC
GACCGAGTTGCTCTTGCCCGGCGTCAATACGGGATAATACCGCGCCACATAGCAGAACTTTAAAAGTGCT
CATCATTGGAAAACGTTCTTCGGGGCGAAAACTCTCAAGGATCTTACCGCTGTTGAGATCCAGTTCGATG
TAACCCACTCGTGCACCCAACTGATCTTCAGCATCTTTTACTTTCACCAGCGTTTCTGGGTGAGCAAAAA
CAGGAAGGCAAAATGCCGCAAAAAAGGGAATAAGGGCGACACGGAAATGTTGAATACTCATACTCTTCCT
TTTTCAATATTATTGAAGCATTTATCAGGGTTATTGTCTCATGAGCGGATACATATTTGAATGTATTTAG
AAAAATAAACAAATAGGGGTTCCGCGCACATTTCCCCGAAAAGTGCCACCTAAATTGTAAGCGTTAATAT
TTTGTTAAAATTCGCGTTAAATTTTTGTTAAATCAGCTCATTTTTTAACCAATAGGCCGAAATCGGCAAA
ATCCCTTATAAATCAAAAGAATAGACCGAGATAGGGT
[37 nt withheld, positions 5988-6024]
AAAGAACGTGGACTCCAACGTCAAAGG
[49 nt withheld, positions 6052-6100]
T
[91 nt withheld, positions 6102-6192]
G
[124 nt withheld, positions 6194-6317]
CCCATTCGCCATTCAGGCTGCGCAACTGTTGGGAAGGGCGATCGGTGCGGGCCTCTTCGCTATTACGCCA
GCTGGCGAAAGGGGGATGTGCTGCAAGGCGATTAAGTTGGGTAACGCCAGGGTTTTCCCAGTCACGACGT
TGTAAAACGACGGCCAGTGAGCGCGCGTAATACGACTCACTATAGGGCGAATTGGAGCTCCACCGCGGTG
